>Addgene plasmid #212864 | pCYP31 | addgene full sequence | sequence record 423394 | Addgene NGS Result
ACTGACTCGCTGCACGAGGCAGACCTCAGCGCTAGCGGAGTGTATACTGGCTTACTATGTTGGCACTGAT
GAGGGTGTCAGTGAAGTGCTTCATGTGGCAGGAGAAAAAAGGCTGCACCGGTGCGTCAGCAGAATATGTG
ATACAGGATATATTCCGCTTCCTCGCTCACTGACTCGCTACGCTCGGTCGTTCGACTGCGGCGAGCGGAA
ATGGCTTACGAACGGGGCGGAGATTTCCTGGAAGATGCCAGGAAGATACTTAACAGGGAAGTGAGAGGGC
CGCGGCAAAGCCGTTTTTCCATAGGCTCCGCCCCCCTGACAAGCATCACGAAATCTGACGCTCAAATCAG
TGGTGGCGAAACCCGACAGGACTATAAAGATACCAGGCGTTTCCCCCTGGCGGCTCCCTCGTGCGCTCTC
CTGTTCCTGCCTTTCGGTTTACCGGTGTCATTCCGCTGTTATGGCCGCGTTTGTCTCATTCCACGCCTGA
CACTCAGTTCCGGGTAGGCAGTTCGCTCCAAGCTGGACTGTATGCACGAACCCCCCGTTCAGTCCGACCG
CTGCGCCTTATCCGGTAACTATCGTCTTGAGTCCAACCCGGAAAGACATGCAAAAGCACCACTGGCAGCA
GCCACTGGTAATTGATTTAGAGGAGTTAGTCTTGAAGTCATGCGCCGGTTAAGGCTAAACTGAAAGGACA
AGTTTTGGTGACTGCGCTCCTCCAAGCCAGTTACCTCGGTTCAAAGAGTTGGTAGCTCAGAGAACCTTCG
AAAAACCGCCCTGCAAGGCGGTTTTTTCGTTTTCAGAGCAAGAGATTACGCGCAGACCAAAACGATCTCA
AGAAGATCATCTTATTAAGGGGTCTGACGCTCAGTGGAACGAAAAATCAATCTAAAGTATATATGAGTAA
ACTTGGTCTGACAGTTACCTTAGAAAAACTCATCGAGCATCAAATGAAACTGCAATTTATTCATATCAGG
ATTATCAATACCATATTTTTGAAAAAGCCGTTTCTGTAATGAAGGAGAAAACTCACCGAGGCAGTTCCAT
AGGATGGCAAGATCCTGGTATCGGTCTGCGATTCCGACTCGTCCAACATCAATACAACCTATTAATTTCC
CCTCGTCAAAAATAAGGTTATCAAGTGAGAAATCACCATGAGTGACGACTGAATCCGGTGAGAATGGCAA
AAGCTTATGCATTTCTTTCCAGACTTGTTCAACAGGCCAGCCATTACGCTCGTCATCAAAATCACTCGCA
TCAACCAAACCGTTATTCATTCGTGATTGCGCCTGAGCGAGACGAAATACGCGATCGCTGTTAAAAGGAC
AATTACAAACAGGAATCGAATGCAACCGGCGCAGGAACACTGCCAGCGCATCAACAATATTTTCACCTGA
ATCAGGATATTCTTCTAATACCTGGAATGCTGTTTTCCCGGGGATCGCAGTGGTGAGTAACCATGCATCA
TCAGGAGTACGGATAAAATGCTTGATGGTCGGAAGAGGCATAAATTCCGTCAGCCAGTTTAGTCTGACCA
TCTCATCTGTAACATCATTGGCAACGCTACCTTTGCCATGTTTCAGAAACAACTCTGGCGCATCGGGCTT
CCCATACAATCGATAGATTGTCGCACCTGATTGCCCGACATTATCGCGAGCCCATTTATACCCATATAAA
TCAGCATCCATGTTGGAATTTAATCGCGGCCTGGAGCAAGACGTTTCCCGTTGAATATGGCTCATAACAC
CCCTTGTATTACTGTTTATGTAAGCAGACAGTTTTATTGTTCATGATGATATATTTTTATCTTGTGCAAT
GTACATCAGAGATTTTGAGACACAACCAATTATTGAAGGCCTCCCTAACGGGGGGCCTTTTTTTGTTTCT
GGTCTCCCAAGCGCTTAACGATCGTTGGCTGAACAAACAGACAATCTGGTCTGTTTGTATTATGGAAAAT
TTTTCTGTATAATAGATTCAACAAACAGACAATCTGGTCTGTTTGTATTATCAGCGGTCAACGCATGTGC
TTTGCGTTCTGATGAGACAGTGATGTCGAAACCGCCTCTACAAATAATTTTGTTTAGGACTGAGTAATTT
AAGGAGGGATTGATAATGAATAGAACGGAGCTGCGCCTGGCTCTGCGTACCCTGCCGTTCCTGGACGCAC
ACCGTGCAGAACCCGCGCGGCACGTCGTTCTGGCCGCCGATCCACCTAAGCTGCTTGTGTGGGACCCGGG
TACTGTGGAGTGGCTTTTCCGCAGTGACGGCGAGCTGGACCATCCAGGTTCGAGAAGCCTCCGACCGCTT
TTTGGCCCGCATTCGTTGCTGTGGGTTGATGGGGAACGCCATACCGCATACCGGAGAACGCTTGGGCCGC
CACTGCGCGGGCGTAGATTATCAGCCTACGAAGGACTGATCGCGGATACGGTGCGCGATGCCGTGTCTGC
GCTGCGTCCTGGCGATACCGTGGGACTGGCTGATTGGACGCGTGCGCTGGCACTGCGGATCATCGCCCGC
ATCGTGTTAGGTGACCTGGATACCCGAACGGAACGCGTATTAGATGGCTTCACTGCGTGGATCGATGACG
CCCTGGGCTCACGCCGTCGCACATTGGCACACCGCTTTTTAAGAGGCGGATTGCCCCGTTCCGGCGCGGG
CCTTGACGCTGAACTGGTTAGCTGGGCAAGAGCAGAGTCCCGCCCGGACCCTCCGGCATTAGCCGCCTTA
CTGCGACAGGCCGATGGACCGCTGGCTGACCTTCCAGACGGCGAACTGCGTGACCAACTGGTTTCTCTGT
TATTCGCAGGCCATGAAACAACCGCCTCTGCGGCTGCCTGGACGCTGTACCGTCTGAGCCGTGACGAAGC
GCTCCGCGATGAAGTTCTCGCAGAATTGGATGCCCCTGGAGCAGCTGGACGAGCAGCACCACCAGCAAGT
GCGGTTCCACTTCTGACTAGCGTCATTAGCGAAACCCTGCGTCTGGCGCCGCCTGTGACGGTTGCAGAAA
ACCGGCGGTTACGCGCACCAGCACGTCTGTTGGGTCGTAATCTGCCGGAAGGTACTACCCTCACGACCAG
TATCTATCTGGCCCAACGCCAGGGTGAGGCATTCGCCGATCCGCTCCATTTCGATCCACATCGTTTTGTT
AGCAGACGTTACGATCCGGCCCGTTACTTGCCTTTTGGGGGCGGCTCACGACGATGCCTTGGCGCGTCCC
TTGCGATGTTAGAGCTGCGTGTGATCGTGGCTGCGGTTCTGCGTCGTCGAGAATGGCGCTGCCTGAACCC
GGGATCTGCCAGACTTTCTCTGCGCGGGCATGCCATGGCCCCGTCGTCGCGTCTGCGTATGAGAGTGACC
GCGTGCCGTGATTAATAAGGATGAGCTCTACAAATAAGCAGAGGTGGTTGTGTTGCGAAAAAAAAAAAAA
AACACCCTAACGGGTGTTTTTTTTTTTTTGGTGTCCCCACGTGTGGCGCTGGAGACCGTCCAATGGCGGC
GCGCCATCGAATGGTGCAAAACCTTTCGCGGTATGGCATGATAGCGCCCGGAAGAGAGTCAATTCAGGGT
GGTGAATATGAGCCCGAAACGTCGTACCCAGGCAGAACGTGCAATGGAAACCCAGGGTAAACTGATTGCA
GCAGCACTGGGTGTTCTGCGTGAAAAAGGTTATGCAGGTTTTCGTATTGCAGATGTTCCGGGTGCAGCCG
GTGTTAGCCGTGGTGCACAGAGCCATCATTTTCCGACCAAACTGGAACTGCTGCTGGCAACCTTTGAATG
GCTGTATGAGCAGATTACCGAACGTAGCCGTGCACGTCTGGCAAAACTGAAACCGGAAGATGATGTTATT
CAGCAGATGCTGGATGATGCAGCAGATTTTTTTCTGGATGATGATTTTAGCATCGGCCTGGATCTGATTG
TTGCAGCAGATCGTGATCCGGCACTGCGTGAAGGTATTCTGCGTACCGTTGAACGTAATCGTTTTGTTGT
TGAAGATATGTGGCTGGGTGTGCTGGTGAGCCGTGGTCTGAGCCGTGATGATGCCGAAGATATTCTGTGG
CTGATTTTTAACAGCGTTCGTGGTCTGACAGTTCGTAGCCTGTGGCAGAAAGATAAAGAACGTTTTGAAC
GTGTGCGTAATAGCACCCTGGAAATTGCACGTGAACGTTATGCAAAATTCAAACGTTGATAAGGATCCTA
ATTGGTAACGAATCAGACAATTGACGGCTCGAGGGAGTAGCATAGGGTTTGCAGAATCCCTGCTTCGTCC
ATTTGACAGGCACATTATGCATCGATGATAAGCTGTCAAACATGAGCAGATCCTCTACGCCGGACGCATC
GTGGCCGGCATCACCGGCGCCACAGGTGCGGTTGCTGGCGCCTATATCGCCGACATCACCGATGGGGAAG
ATCGGGCTCGCCACTTCGGGCTCATGAGCAAATATTTTATCTGAGGTGCTTCCTCGCTC
Features (pLannotate 1.2.2; 12 found; start..end, strand, type, name):
     28..54      +  misc_feature   bom (fragment): basis of mobility region from pBR322
    153..208     -  rep_origin     RSF ori (fragment): Plasmids containing the RSF 1030 origin of replication can be propagated in E. coli cells that contain additional plasmids with compatible origins.
    296..841     -  rep_origin     p15A ori: Plasmids containing the medium-copy-number p15A origin of replication can be propagated in E. coli cells that contain a second plasmid with the ColE1 origin.
    930..1745    -  CDS            KanR: aminoglycoside phosphotransferase; aph(3')-Ia; confers resistance to kanamycin in bacteria or G418 (Geneticin®) in eukaryotes
   1922..1949    +  protein_bind   CuO: CymR-binding P2 operator sequence from the p-cmt operon of Pseudomonas putida (Mullick et al., 2006) CymR
   1980..2007    +  protein_bind   CuO: CymR-binding P2 operator sequence from the p-cmt operon of Pseudomonas putida (Mullick et al., 2006) CymR
   2011..2066    +  ncRNA          Hammerhead 3: Accession: RF00008 - Hammerhead ribozyme (type III)
   3504..3577    +  promoter       lacIq promoter (fragment): lacI (mutant); In the lacIq allele, a single base change in the promoter boosts expression of the lacI gene about 10-fold.
   3578..4186    +  CDS            cymR: CYMR_PSEPU - Experimental evidence at transcript level: Swiss-Prot protein existence level 2. Involved in the repression of the cym and cmt operons which are responsible of the p-cymene degradation. From Pseudomonas putida (Arthrobacter siderocapsulatus).
   4291..4309    -  promoter       tet promoter (fragment): E. coli promoter for tetracycline efflux protein gene
   4319..4439    +  CDS            TcR (fragment): tetracycline efflux protein; tet; confers resistance to tetracycline
   4458..11      -  rep_origin     RSF ori (fragment) (across the origin): Plasmids containing the RSF 1030 origin of replication can be propagated in E. coli cells that contain additional plasmids with compatible origins.
