[The description below was written by a language model from this plasmid's Addgene catalogue record and pLannotate feature annotations shown in this document.]
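Description:
pCYP31 is a 4,469 nt bacterial expression plasmid built on the pCYP backbone for producing a cytochrome P450 from the actinomycete Saccharomonospora piscinae in Escherichia coli. The catalogue describes the enzyme as an LRD-modifying P450, and the coding sequence was codon optimized and synthesized commercially. The plasmid is selected with kanamycin through an aph(3')-Ia (KanR) gene. The feature table annotates a complete p15A origin, which is normally regarded as medium copy and compatible with ColE1-type plasmids, whereas the catalogue lists the plasmid as high copy; the record does not resolve this difference. Short fragments annotated as RSF ori, bom, tet promoter and TcR appear to be backbone remnants rather than functional elements.

Expression is driven by the PcymRC promoter, a cumate-responsive system. Two copies of the CuO operator, the CymR-binding site from the Pseudomonas putida p-cmt operon, lie upstream of the expression region. The plasmid also encodes the CymR repressor, placed directly after a lacIq promoter fragment that presumably drives its constitutive expression. CymR holds the promoter off until cumate releases it from the operators. A type III hammerhead ribozyme lies immediately downstream of the operators. Such elements are commonly used as self-cleaving insulators that trim the 5' leader so that translation is less dependent on promoter context. The P450 gene itself was not annotated by the automated tool, but the unannotated stretch between the ribozyme and the lacIq fragment is the likely location of the insert. According to the associated publication title, the construct belongs to work on a redox-proficient E. coli for screening terpenoids and the P450s that modify them.
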