Addgene plasmid #212864: pCYP31
Purpose: Expresses the Saccharomonospora piscinae LRD-modifying cytochrome P450 enzyme
Depositing lab: Christopher Voigt. Depositing organization: Massachusetts Institute of Technology. Publication: Design of a redox-proficient Escherichia coli for screening terpenoids and modifying cytochrome P450s. Lin GM, Voigt CA. Nature Catalysis. 6, 1016–1029 (2023). https://doi.org/10.1038/s41929-023-01049-5.
Backbone
  Vector backbone: pCYP
  Vector type: Bacterial Expression
Growth in bacteria
  Bacterial resistance: Kanamycin, 50 μg/mL
  Growth temperature: 37°C
  Growth strain: DH5alpha
  Copy number: High Copy
Gene/Insert
  Gene/Insert name: cytochrome P450 (alt name: Uniprot ID: A0A1V8ZYQ9)
  Species: Saccharomonospora piscinae
  Promoter: PcymRC
  Cloning method: Unknown
Resource information
  A portion of this plasmid was derived from a plasmid made by: codon optimized and synthesized by vendors
Terms and licenses: Academic/Nonprofit Terms; Industry Terms: Not Available to Industry
How to cite: pCYP31 was a gift from Christopher Voigt (Addgene plasmid # 212864 ; http://n2t.net/addgene:212864 ; RRID:Addgene_212864)
